>Addgene plasmid #31636 | pEGFP-rbNHERF1 | depositor full sequence | sequence record 38667 | pEGFP-rbNHERF1 sequence 5814 bps
TAGTTATTAATAGTAATCAATTACGGGGTCATTAGTTCATAGCCCATATATGGAGTTCCGCGTTACATAA
CTTACGGTAAATGGCCCGCCTGGCTGACCGCCCAACGACCCCCGCCCATTGACGTCAATAATGACGTATG
TTCCCATAGTAACGCCAATAGGGACTTTCCATTGACGTCAATGGGTGGAGTATTTACGGTAAACTGCCCA
CTTGGCAGTACATCAAGTGTATCATATGCCAAGTACGCCCCCTATTGACGTCAATGACGGTAAATGGCCC
GCCTGGCATTATGCCCAGTACATGACCTTATGGGACTTTCCTACTTGGCAGTACATCTACGTATTAGTCA
TCGCTATTACCATGGTGATGCGGTTTTGGCAGTACATCAATGGGCGTGGATAGCGGTTTGACTCACGGGG
ATTTCCAAGTCTCCACCCCATTGACGTCAATGGGAGTTTGTTTTGGCACCAAAATCAACGGGACTTTCCA
AAATGTCGTAACAACTCCGCCCCATTGACGCAAATGGGCGGTAGGCGTGTACGGTGGGAGGTCTATATAA
GCAGAGCTGGTTTAGTGAACCGTCAGATCCGCTAGCGCTACCGGTCGCCACCATGGTGAGCAAGGGCGAG
GAGCTGTTCACCGGGGTGGTGCCCATCCTGGTCGAGCTGGACGGCGACGTAAACGGCCACAAGTTCAGCG
TGTCCGGCGAGGGCGAGGGCGATGCCACCTACGGCAAGCTGACCCTGAAGTTCATCTGCACCACCGGCAA
GCTGCCCGTGCCCTGGCCCACCCTCGTGACCACCCTGACCTACGGCGTGCAGTGCTTCAGCCGCTACCCC
GACCACATGAAGCAGCACGACTTCTTCAAGTCCGCCATGCCCGAAGGCTACGTCCAGGAGCGCACCATCT
TCTTCAAGGACGACGGCAACTACAAGACCCGCGCCGAGGTGAAGTTCGAGGGCGACACCCTGGTGAACCG
CATCGAGCTGAAGGGCATCGACTTCAAGGAGGACGGCAACATCCTGGGGCACAAGCTGGAGTACAACTAC
AACAGCCACAACGTCTATATCATGGCCGACAAGCAGAAGAACGGCATCAAGGTGAACTTCAAGATCCGCC
ACAACATCGAGGACGGCAGCGTGCAGCTCGCCGACCACTACCAGCAGAACACCCCCATCGGCGACGGCCC
CGTGCTGCTGCCCGACAACCACTACCTGAGCACCCAGTCCGCCCTGAGCAAAGACCCCAACGAGAAGCGC
GATCACATGGTCCTGCTGGAGTTCGTGACCGCCGCCGGGATCACTCTCGGCATGGACGAGCTGTACAAGT
CCGGCCGGACTCAGATCTCGAGCTCAAGCTTCGAATTCGCCGCCATGAGCGCGGACGCGGCGGCCGGGGC
GCCCCTGCCCCGGCTCTGCTGCCTGGAGAAGGGGCCGAACGGCTACGGCTTCCACCTGCATGGGGAGAAG
GGCAAGGTGGGCCAGTACATCCGGCTGGTGGAGCCCGGCTCTCCGGCCGAGAAGGCGGGGCTGCTGGCCG
GGGACCGGCTGGTGGAGGTGAACGGCGAGAACGTGGAGAAGGAGACCCACCAGCAGGTGGTGAGCCGCAT
CCGCGCCGCGCTCAACGCCGTGCGCCTGCTGGTGGTCGACCCCGACACGGACGAGCAGTTCAGGAAGCTC
GGAGTCCAGATCCGGGGGGAGCTGCTACGCGCCCAGGCGGGGCCGGAGCAGGCCGGGCCGCCGGCCGCCC
CCGGCGAGCAGGGCCCGGCCGGTGAGAACGAGCCGCGCGAGGTCGAGAAGAGCCACCCGGAGCGGCGCGA
GCTCCGGCCTCGGCTCTGCGCCATGAAGAAGGGCCCCAACGGCTACGGCTTCAACCTGCACAGCGACAAG
TCCAGGCCGGGCCAGTTCATCCGCGCCGTGGACCCAGACTCCCCGGCTGAGGCCTCGGGGCTCCGGGAGC
AGGACCGCATCGTGGAGGTGAACGGGGTCTGCGTGGAGGGCAAGCAGCATGGGGACGTGGTGACTGCCAT
CAAGGCCGGCGGGGATGAGGCCAAGCTGCTGGTGGTGGACAAGGAGACCGACGAGTTCTTCAAGAAATGC
AAAGTGGTCCCATCTTCTGAGCACCTCAACGGTCCCTTGCCTGAGCCCTTCACCAATGGGGAGATACAGA
AGAACAACCCTGAGACCCTGGCCCCAGCGGCCTCGGAGAGCCCCAGGCCAGCCCTGGCAAGATCCGCCTC
CAGTGACACCAGCGAGGAGCTGGCTTCCCAAGACAGCCCCAAGAAAGAGGACTCCACGGCCCCCTCCTCG
ACCTCCTCCTCCTCCGACCCCATCCTGGACTTCAGCATCTCGCTGGCCGTGGCCAAGGAGAGGGCCCACC
AGAAGCGCAGCAGCAGACGGGCCCCCCAAATGGACTGGAGCGAGAAAAAGGAGCTTTTCAGCAACCTCTG
ACTCGACGGTACCGCGGGCCCGGGATCCACCGGATCTAGATAACTGATCATAATCAGCCATACCACATTT
GTAGAGGTTTTACTTGCTTTAAAAAACCTCCCACACCTCCCCCTGAACCTGAAACATAAAATGAATGCAA
TTGTTGTTGTTAACTTGTTTATTGCAGCTTATAATGGTTACAAATAAAGCAATAGCATCACAAATTTCAC
AAATAAAGCATTTTTTTCACTGCATTCTAGTTGTGGTTTGTCCAAACTCATCAATGTATCTTAACGCGTA
AATTGTAAGCGTTAATATTTTGTTAAAATTCGCGTTAAATTTTTGTTAAATCAGCTCATTTTTTAACCAA
TAGGCCGAAATCGGCAAAATCCCTTATAAATCAAAAGAATAGACCGAGATAGGGT
[37 nt withheld, positions 2856-2892]
AAAGAACGTGGACTCCAACGTCAAAGG
[49 nt withheld, positions 2920-2968]
T
[91 nt withheld, positions 2970-3060]
G
[124 nt withheld, positions 3062-3185]
CAGGTGGCACTTTTCGGGGAAATGTGCGCGGAACCCCTATTTGTTTATTTTTCTAAATACATTCAAATAT
GTATCCGCTCATGAGACAATAACCCTGATAAATGCTTCAATAATATTGAAAAAGGAAGAGTCCTGAGGCG
GAAAGAACCAGCTGTGGAATGTGTGTCAGTTAGGGTGTGGAAAGTCCCCAGGCTCCCCAGCAGGCAGAAG
TATGCAAAGCATGCATCTCAATTAGTCAGCAACCAGGTGTGGAAAGTCCCCAGGCTCCCCAGCAGGCAGA
AGTATGCAAAGCATGCATCTCAATTAGTCAGCAACCATAGTCCCGCCCCTAACTCCGCCCATCCCGCCCC
TAACTCCGCCCAGTTCCGCCCATTCTCCGCCCCATGGCTGACTAATTTTTTTTATTTATGCAGAGGCCGA
GGCCGCCTCGGCCTCTGAGCTATTCCAGAAGTAGTGAGGAGGCTTTTTTGGAGGCCTAGGCTTTTGCAAA
GATCGATCAAGAGACAGGATGAGGATCGTTTCGCATGATTGAACAAGATGGATTGCACGCAGGTTCTCCG
GCCGCTTGGGTGGAGAGGCTATTCGGCTATGACTGGGCACAACAGACAATCGGCTGCTCTGATGCCGCCG
TGTTCCGGCTGTCAGCGCAGGGGCGCCCGGTTCTTTTTGTCAAGACCGACCTGTCCGGTGCCCTGAATGA
ACTGCAAGACGAGGCAGCGCGGCTATCGTGGCTGGCCACGACGGGCGTTCCTTGCGCAGCTGTGCTCGAC
GTTGTCACTGAAGCGGGAAGGGACTGGCTGCTATTGGGCGAAGTGCCGGGGCAGGATCTCCTGTCATCTC
ACCTTGCTCCTGCCGAGAAAGTATCCATCATGGCTGATGCAATGCGGCGGCTGCATACGCTTGATCCGGC
TACCTGCCCATTCGACCACCAAGCGAAACATCGCATCGAGCGAGCACGTACTCGGATGGAAGCCGGTCTT
GTCGATCAGGATGATCTGGACGAAGAGCATCAGGGGCTCGCGCCAGCCGAACTGTTCGCCAGGCTCAAGG
CGAGCATGCCCGACGGCGAGGATCTCGTCGTGACCCATGGCGATGCCTGCTTGCCGAATATCATGGTGGA
AAATGGCCGCTTTTCTGGATTCATCGACTGTGGCCGGCTGGGTGTGGCGGACCGCTATCAGGACATAGCG
TTGGCTACCCGTGATATTGCTGAAGAGCTTGGCGGCGAATGGGCTGACCGCTTCCTCGTGCTTTACGGTA
TCGCCGCTCCCGATTCGCAGCGCATCGCCTTCTATCGCCTTCTTGACGAGTTCTTCTGAGCGGGACTCTG
GGGTTCGAAATGACCGACCAAGCGACGCCCAACCTGCCATCACGAGATTTCGATTCCACCGCCGCCTTCT
ATGAAAGGTTGGGCTTCGGAATCGTTTTCCGGGACGCCGGCTGGATGATCCTCCAGCGCGGGGATCTCAT
GCTGGAGTTCTTCGCCCACCCTAGGGGGAGGCTAACTGAAACACGGAAGGAGACAATACCGGAAGGAACC
CGCGCTATGACGGCAATAAAAAGACAGAATAAAACGCACGGTGTTGGGTCGTTTGTTCATAAACGCGGGG
TTCGGTCCCAGGGCTGGCACTCTGTCGATACCCCACCGAGACCCCATTGGGGCCAATACGCCCGCGTTTC
TTCCTTTTCCCCACCCCACCCCCCAAGTTCGGGTGAAGGCCCAGGGCTCGCAGCCAACGTCGGGGCGGCA
GGCCCTGCCATAGCCTCAGGTTACTCATATATACTTTAGATTGATTTAAAACTTCATTTTTAATTTAAAA
GGATCTAGGTGAAGATCCTTTTTGATAATCTCATGACCAAAATCCCTTAACGTGAGTTTTCGTTCCACTG
AGCGTCAGACCCCGTAGAAAAGATCAAAGGATCTTCTTGAGATCCTTTTTTTCTGCGCGTAATCTGCTGC
TTGCAAACAAAAAAACCACCGCTACCAGCGGTGGTTTGTTTGCCGGATCAAGAGCTACCAACTCTTTTTC
CGAAGGTAACTGGCTTCAGCAGAGCGCAGATACCAAATACTGTCCTTCTAGTGTAGCCGTAGTTAGGCCA
CCACTTCAAGAACTCTGTAGCACCGCCTACATACCTCGCTCTGCTAATCCTGTTACCAGTGGCTGCTGCC
AGTGGCGATAAGTCGTGTCTTACCGGGTTGGACTCAAGACGATAGTTACCGGATAAGGCGCAGCGGTCGG
GCTGAACGGGGGGTTCGTGCACACAGCCCAGCTTGGAGCGAACGACCTACACCGAACTGAGATACCTACA
GCGTGAGCTATGAGAAAGCGCCACGCTTCCCGAAGGGAGAAAGGCGGACAGGTATCCGGTAAGCGGCAGG
GTCGGAACAGGAGAGCGCACGAGGGAGCTTCCAGGGGGAAACGCCTGGTATCTTTATAGTCCTGTCGGGT
TTCGCCACCTCTGACTTGAGCGTCGATTTTTGTGATGCTCGTCAGGGGGGCGGAGCCTATGGAAAAACGC
CAGCAACGCGGCCTTTTTACGGTTCCTGGCCTTTTGCTGGCCTTTTGCTCACATGTTCTTTCCTGCGTTA
TCCCCTGATTCTGTGGATAACCGTATTACCGCCATGCAT
Features (pLannotate 1.2.2; 16 found; start..end, strand, type, name):
     61..364     +  enhancer       CMV enhancer: human cytomegalovirus immediate early enhancer
    365..568     +  promoter       CMV promoter: human cytomegalovirus (CMV) immediate early promoter
    613..1329    +  CDS            EGFP: EGFP is a basic (constitutively fluorescent) green fluorescent protein published in 1996, derived from Aequorea victoria. It is reported to be a rapidly-maturing weak dimer with moderate acid sensitivity.
   1335..1368    +  misc_feature   MCS (fragment): multiple cloning site
   1375..2448    +  CDS            SLC9A3R1: NHRF1_RABIT - Also known as NHERF, NHERF1. Experimental evidence at protein level: Swiss-Prot protein existence level 1. Scaffold protein that connects plasma membrane proteins with members of the ezrin/moesin/radixin family and thereby helps to link them to the actin cytoskeleton and to regulate their surface expression. Necessary for recycling of internalized ADRB2. Was first known to play a role in the regulation of the activity and subcellular location of SLC9A3. Necessary for cAMP-mediated phosphorylation and inhibition of SLC9A3. Involved in sperm capacitation. May participate in the reg
   2453..2478    +  misc_feature   MCS (fragment): multiple cloning site
   2495..2579    +  CDS            large T antigen (fragment): large T antigen from SV40 (simian virus 40)
   2602..2723    +  polyA_signal   SV40 poly(A) signal: SV40 polyadenylation signal
   2757..3185    -  rep_origin     f1 ori (sequence partly withheld): f1 bacteriophage origin of replication; arrow indicates direction of (+) strand synthesis
   3212..3316    +  promoter       AmpR promoter: bla
   3318..3675    +  promoter       SV40 promoter: SV40 enhancer and early promoter
   3710..4504    +  CDS            NeoR/KanR: aminoglycoside phosphotransferase from Tn5; aph(3')-II (or nptII); confers resistance to neomycin, kanamycin, and G418 (Geneticin®)
   4525..4677    +  CDS            ble (fragment): BLE_KLEPN - Experimental evidence at protein level: Swiss-Prot protein existence level 1. Binding protein with a strong affinity to the bleomycin family of antibiotics. Binds to CL990; an antimitotic-antibiotic compound. From Klebsiella pneumoniae.
   4736..4783    +  polyA_signal   HSV TK poly(A) signal: herpes simplex virus thymidine kinase polyadenylation signal (Cole and Stacy, 1985)
   4874..4890    -  polyA_signal   bGH poly(A) signal (fragment): bovine growth hormone polyadenylation signal
   5112..5700    +  rep_origin     ori: high-copy-number ColE1/pMB1/pBR322/pUC origin of replication
