[The description below was written by a language model from this plasmid's Addgene catalogue record and pLannotate feature annotations shown in this document.]
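Description:
pEGFP-rbNHERF1 is a mammalian expression plasmid built on the Clontech pEGFP-C2 backbone that produces rabbit NHERF-1 (SLC9A3R1, the sodium/hydrogen exchanger regulatory factor) fused at its N terminus to EGFP. The full deposited sequence is about 5.8 kb. Expression is driven by the human cytomegalovirus immediate-early enhancer and promoter. The EGFP open reading frame is followed by a short remnant of the multiple cloning site that acts as a linker, then the roughly 1.1 kb NHERF-1 coding sequence, and the transcript ends at the SV40 polyadenylation signal. The insert was transferred from an earlier HA-tagged NHERF-1 plasmid using EcoRI at the 5′ end and a compatible XhoI/SalI junction at the 3′ end, which destroyed that site. The record is inconsistent about which partner carried which of the two enzyme ends.

The plasmid replicates in E. coli at high copy from a pUC-type ColE1 origin and also carries an f1 origin for single-stranded DNA production. A single Tn5 aminoglycoside phosphotransferase gene (NeoR/KanR) serves both hosts: a bacterial bla-type promoter provides kanamycin resistance in bacteria, while the SV40 enhancer/early promoter and HSV TK polyadenylation signal allow G418 selection of stably transfected mammalian cells. The small large T antigen, ble and bGH poly(A) fragments in the annotation appear to be partial matches to backbone sequence rather than functional elements.

NHERF-1 is a PDZ-domain scaffold protein that links plasma membrane proteins to ezrin/radixin/moesin family members and the actin cytoskeleton. The GFP fusion is suited to visualising its localisation in living or fixed cells and to examining its interactions with cellular targets, in line with the associated study on how PDZ1 domain phosphorylation affects NHERF-1 binding.
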