Addgene plasmid #31636: pEGFP-rbNHERF1
Depositing lab: Edward Weinman. Depositing organization: University of Maryland, Baltimore. Publication: Phosphorylation of PDZ1 domain attenuates NHERF-1 binding to cellular targets. Voltz JW, Brush M, Sikes S, Steplock D, Weinman EJ, Shenolikar S. J Biol Chem. 2007 Nov 16. 282(46):33879-87. 10.1074/jbc.M703481200 PubMed 17895247.
Backbone
  Vector backbone: peGFP-C2
  Backbone manufacturer: Clontech
  Backbone size w/o insert (bp): 4700
  Modifications to backbone: none
  Vector type: Mammalian Expression
  Selectable markers: Neomycin (select with G418)
Growth in bacteria
  Bacterial resistance: Kanamycin, 50 μg/mL
  Growth temperature: 37°C
  Growth strain: DH5alpha
  Copy number: High Copy
Gene/Insert
  Gene/Insert name: solute carrier family 9 (sodium/hydrogen exchanger), member 3 regulator 1 (alt name: NHERF-1)
  Species: O. cuniculus (rabbit)
  Insert size (bp): 1090
  GenBank ID: U19815
  Entrez Gene: SLC9A3R1
  Promoter: cmv
  Tag / fusion protein: eGFP (N terminal on insert)
  Cloning method: Restriction Enzyme; 5′ cloning site EcoR1 (not destroyed); 3′ cloning site vector=XHO1 insert=Sal1 (destroyed during cloning)
  Sequencing primers: 5′ gfp-c sequencing
Terms and licenses: Academic/Nonprofit Terms; Industry Terms: Not Available to Industry
Depositor comments: pEGF-RN1.seq Make by SS's lab Randy HAll's HA-RN1 cut with ECOR1 & XHO1 pEGFP-C2.seq cut with ECOR1 & SAL1 ligated. eGFP translation starts @ 613 rN1@ 1375
How to cite: pEGFP-rbNHERF1 was a gift from Edward Weinman (Addgene plasmid # 31636 ; http://n2t.net/addgene:31636 ; RRID:Addgene_31636)
