>Addgene plasmid #31636 | pEGFP-rbNHERF1 | addgene partial sequence | sequence record 39413 | EGFP-C 5'-CATGGTCCTGCTGGAGTTCGTG-3'
CATGAGCGCGGACGCGGCGGCCGGGGCGCCCCTGCCCCGGCTCTGCTGCCTGGAGAAGGGGCCGAACGGC
TACGGCTTCCACCTGCATGGGGAGAAGGGCAAGGTGGGCCAGTACATCCGGCTGGTGGAGCCCGGCTCTC
CGGCCGAGAAGGCGGGGCTGCTGGCCGGGGACCGGCTGGTGGAGGTGAACGGCGAGAACGTGGAGAAGGA
GACCCACCAGCAGGTGGTGAGCCGCATCCGCGCCGCGCTCAACGCCGTGCGCCTGCTGGTGGTCGACCCC
GACACGGACGAGCAGTTCAGGAAGCTCGGAGTCCAGATCCGGGGGGAGCTGCTACGCGCCCAGGCGGGGC
CGGAGCAGGCCGGGCCGCCGGCCGCCCCCGGCGAGCAGGGCCCGGCCGGTGAGAACGAGCCGCGCGAGGT
CGAGAAGAGCCACCCGGAGCGGCGCGAGCTCCGGCCTCGGCTCTGCGCCATGAAGAAGGGCCCCAACGGC
TACGGCTTCAACCTGCACAGCGACAAGTCCAGGCCGGGCCAGTTCATCCGCGCCGTGGACCCAGACTCCC
CGGCTGAGGCCTCGGGGCTCCGGGAGCAGGACCGCATCGTGGAGGTGAACGGGGTCTGCGTGGAGGGCAA
GCAGCATGGGGACGTGGTGACTGCCATCAAGGCCGGCGG
